>Addgene plasmid #43579 | III-CGGA | depositor partial sequence | sequence record 58844 | III-CGGA sequence 426 bps
CGTCTCGGCTCACCCCAGAGCAGGTCGTGGCGATCGCAAGCCACGACGGAGGAAAGCAAGCCTTGGAAAC
AGTACAGAGGCTGTTGCCTGTGCTGTGCCAAGCGCACGGACTCACCCCAGAGCAGGTCGTGGCAATCGCG
AGCAATAACGGCGGAAAACAGGCTTTGGAAACGGTGCAGAGGCTCCTTCCAGTGCTGTGCCAAGCGCACG
GCCTCACCCCAGAGCAGGTCGTGGCAATCGCGAGCAATAACGGCGGAAAACAGGCTTTGGAAACGGTGCA
GAGGCTCCTTCCAGTGCTGTGCCAAGCGCACGGATTAACCCCAGAGCAGGTCGTGGCAATCGCCTCCAAC
ATTGGCGGGAAACAGGCACTCGAGACTGTCCAGCGCCTGCTTCCCGTGCTGTGCCAAGCGCACGGACTCA
GAGACG
