>Addgene plasmid #43579 | III-CGGA | addgene partial sequence | sequence record 61576 | M13-F20 5'-TGTAAAACGACGGCCAGT-3'
AATTGGGCCCTCTAGATGCATGCTCGAGCGGCCGCCAGTGTGATGGATATCTGCAGAATTCGCCCTTGCC
GTCCTAGCGCGTCTCGGCTCACCCCAGAGCAGGTCGTGGCGATCGCAAGCCACGACGGAGGAAAGCAAGC
CTTGGAAACAGTACAGAGGCTGTTGCCTGTGCTGTGCCAAGCGCACGGACTCACCCCAGAGCAGGTCGTG
GCAATCGCGAGCAATAACGGCGGAAAACAGGCTTTGGAAACGGTGCAGAGGCTCCTTCCAGTGCTGTGCC
AAGCGCACGGCCTCACCCCAGAGCAGGTCGTGGCAATCGCGAGCAATAACGGCGGAAAACAGGCTTTGGA
AACGGTGCAGAGGCTCCTTCCAGTGCTGTGCCAAGCGCACGGATTAACCCCAGAGCAGGTCGTGGCAATC
GCCTCCAACATTGGCGGGAAACAGGCACTCGAGACTGTCCAGCGCCTGCTTCCCGTGCTGTGCCAAGCGC
ACGGACTCAGAGACGTGGGCACAGGAAAGAAGGGCGAATTCCAGCACACTGGCGGCCGTTACTAGTGGAT
CCGAGCTCGGTACCAAGCTTGATGCATAGCTTGAGTATTCTATAGTGTCACCTAAATAGCTTGGCGTAAT
CATGGTCATAGCTGTTTCCTGTGTGAAATTGTTATCCGCTCACAATTCCACACAACATACGAGCCGGAAG
CATAAAGTGTAAAGCCTGGGGTGCCTAATGAGTGAGCTAACTCACATTAATTGCGTTGCGCTCACTGCCC
GCTTTCCAGTCGGGAAACCTGTCGTGCCAGCTGCATTAATGAATCGGCCAACGCGCGGGGAGAGGCGGTT
TGCGTATTGGGCGCTCTTCCGCTTCCTCGCT
