[The description below was written by a language model from this plasmid's Addgene catalogue record.]
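Description:
III-CGGA is a bacterial cloning plasmid built on the commercial pCRII-TOPO backbone (about 4 kb without insert), carrying a 426 bp synthetic insert introduced by TOPO cloning. It is maintained as a high-copy plasmid in E. coli and carries both ampicillin and kanamycin resistance, consistent with the dual-marker design of this TOPO vector family. The record lists T7 and M13-reverse as sequencing primers, which indicates that the insert sits in the standard cloning site flanked by these priming sites. No feature table is provided, so individual elements such as the origin of replication or the exact position of the insert are not documented here.

The insert is described only by its name and as synthetic. The plasmid comes from a TALEN genome-editing system developed for making human stem cell-based disease models. In that context, the name plausibly denotes a pre-assembled block of TALE repeat modules recognising the four-base sequence C-G-G-A, with "III" marking its position class within the array. An insert of roughly 426 bp would fit about four TALE repeats of approximately 100 bp each. However, the record does not state this explicitly, nor does it describe the repeat-variable diresidues or any flanking restriction sites used for assembly.

The plasmid has no eukaryotic promoter or expression cassette listed. It is best understood as a library component: a storage and propagation vector from which the repeat module is taken to build full-length TALEN arrays in a separate destination vector, rather than a construct used directly in cells.
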