Addgene plasmid #43579: III-CGGA
Depositing lab: Chad Cowan & Kiran Musunuru. Depositing organization: Harvard University. Publication: A TALEN Genome-Editing System for Generating Human Stem Cell-Based Disease Models. Ding Q, Lee YK, Schaefer EA, Peters DT, Veres A, Kim K, Kuperwasser N, Motola DL, Meissner TB, Hendriks WT, Trevisan M, Gupta RM, Moisan A, Banks E, Friesen M, Schinzel RT, Xia F, Tang A, Xia Y, Figueroa E, Wann A, Ahfeldt T, Daheron L, Zhang F, Rubin LL, Peng LF, Chung RT, Musunuru K, Cowan CA. Cell Stem Cell. 2012 Dec 12. pii: S1934-5909(12)00645-5. doi: 10.1016/j.stem.2012.11.011. PubMed 23246482.
Backbone
  Vector backbone: pCRII-TOPO
  Backbone manufacturer: Invitrogen
  Backbone size w/o insert (bp): 3973
  Vector type: Bacterial Cloning
Growth in bacteria
  Bacterial resistance: Ampicillin and Kanamycin, 100 & 50 μg/mL
  Growth temperature: 37°C
  Growth strain: Top10
  Copy number: High Copy
Gene/Insert
  Gene/Insert name: III-CGGA
  Species: Synthetic
  Insert size (bp): 426
  Cloning method: TOPO Cloning
  Sequencing primers: 5′ T7; 3′ M13-rev
Terms and licenses: Academic/Nonprofit Terms; Industry Terms: Not Available to Industry
How to cite: III-CGGA was a gift from Chad Cowan & Kiran Musunuru (Addgene plasmid # 43579 ; http://n2t.net/addgene:43579 ; RRID:Addgene_43579)
